Addgene plasmid #194225: EF1a Promoter (MTK 2) (pAN2824)
Purpose: Mammalian Toolkit part 2 containing the EF1a promoter
Depositing lab: Hana El-Samad. Depositing organization: University of California, San Francisco (UCSF). Publication: Sentinel cells enable genetic detection of SARS-CoV-2 Spike protein. Weinberg ZY, Hilburger CE, Kim M, Cao L, Khalid M, Elmes S, Diwanji D, Hernandez E, Lopez J, Schaefer K, Smith AM, Zhou F, Kumar GR, Ott M, Baker D, El-Samad H. bioRxiv [Preprint]. 2021 Apr 20:2021.04.20.440678. doi: 10.1101/2021.04.20.440678. PubMed 33907743.
Backbone
  Vector backbone: pMTK0_027 Entry Vector
  Vector type: Synthetic Biology
Growth in bacteria
  Bacterial resistance: Chloramphenicol, 25 μg/mL
  Growth temperature: 37°C
  Growth strain: NEB Stable
  Copy number: High Copy
Gene/Insert
  Gene/Insert name: EF1a Promoter
  Species: H. sapiens (human)
  Promoter: EF1a
  Cloning method: Restriction Enzyme; 5′ cloning site unknown (unknown if destroyed)
Terms and licenses: Academic/Nonprofit Terms; Industry Terms: Not Available to Industry
Depositor comments: Please visit https://doi.org/10.1101/2021.04.20.440678 for bioRxiv preprint.
How to cite: EF1a Promoter (MTK 2) (pAN2824) was a gift from Hana El-Samad (Addgene plasmid # 194225 ; http://n2t.net/addgene:194225 ; RRID:Addgene_194225)
