[The description below was written by a language model from this plasmid's Addgene catalogue record and pLannotate feature annotations shown in this document.]
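Description:
EF1a Promoter (MTK 2) (pAN2824) is a small (about 2.9 kb) synthetic-biology part plasmid from the Mammalian Toolkit (MTK), a hierarchical modular cloning system for assembling mammalian expression constructs. It is built on the pMTK0_027 entry vector and holds a single "type 2" part, which is the position used for promoters in this toolkit. The plasmid is propagated in E. coli as a high-copy vector through a ColE1/pUC-type origin. Selection is with chloramphenicol, conferred by the cat (chloramphenicol acetyltransferase) gene driven by its native cat promoter. A lambda t0 terminator lies between the resistance cassette and the insert, where it insulates the part from bacterial transcription. The annotation also picks up a very short fragment resembling the RSF origin, which is unlikely to be a functional second replicon.

The payload is the human EF-1α promoter, annotated as a roughly 1.2 kb element. This is a strong constitutive promoter from the elongation factor 1-alpha gene, widely used for robust and relatively silencing-resistant expression across many mammalian cell types. The plasmid carries no coding sequence, reporter, polyadenylation signal or mammalian selection marker, so it is a storage and donor vector for the promoter part and is not itself an expression construct. In use, the promoter would be excised and combined with other toolkit parts, such as coding sequences and 3′ elements, to build complete transcription units. The record lists the cloning method only as restriction enzyme and does not specify the flanking sites or overhangs. The plasmid was deposited with work on engineered sentinel cells that detect the SARS-CoV-2 Spike protein.
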