Features (pLannotate 1.2.2; 6 found; start..end, strand, type, name):
      3..55      +  rep_origin     RSF ori (fragment): Plasmids containing the RSF 1030 origin of replication can be propagated in E. coli cells that contain additional plasmids with compatible origins.
     75..1253    +  promoter       EF-1α promoter: strong constitutive promoter for human elongation factor EF-1α
   1276..1310    -  terminator     lambda t0 terminator: minimal transcription terminator from phage lambda (Scholtissek and Grosse, 1987)
   1384..2040    -  CDS            cat: CAT_ECOLX - Experimental evidence at protein level: Swiss-Prot protein existence level 1. This enzyme is an effector of chloramphenicol resistance in bacteria. From Escherichia coli. This protein is used as a marker in many commonly used cloning vectors, such as pACYC184.
   2041..2138    -  promoter       cat promoter: promoter of the E. coli cat gene encoding chloramphenicol acetyltransferase
   2222..2810    +  rep_origin     ori: high-copy-number ColE1/pMB1/pBR322/pUC origin of replication
>Addgene plasmid #194225 | EF1a Promoter (MTK 2) (pAN2824) | addgene full sequence | sequence record 384600 | Addgene NGS Result
CCTTTTGCTCACATGTTCTTTCCTGCGTTATCCCCTGATTCTGTGGATAACCGTAGTCGGTCTCAAACGC
GTGAGGCTCCGGTGCCCGTCAGTGGGCAGAGCGCACATCGCCCACAGTCCCCGAGAAGTTGGGGGGAGGG
GTCGGCAATTGAACCGGTGCCTAGAGAAGGTGGCGCGGGGTAAACTGGGAAAGTGATGTCGTGTACTGGC
TCCGCCTTTTTCCCGAGGGTGGGGGAGAACCGTATATAAGTGCAGTAGTCGCCGTGAACGTTCTTTTTCG
CAACGGGTTTGCCGCCAGAACACAGGTAAGTGCCGTGTGTGGTTCCCGCGGGCCTGGCCTCTTTACGGGT
TATGGCCCTTGCGTGCCTTGAATTACTTCCACCTGGCTGCAGTACGTGATTCTTGATCCCGAGCTTCGGG
TTGGAAGTGGGTGGGAGAGTTCGAGGCCTTGCGCTTAAGGAGCCCCTTCGCCTCGTGCTTGAGTTGAGGC
CTGGCCTGGGCGCTGGGGCCGCCGCGTGCGAATCTGGTGGCACCTTCGCGCCTGTCTCGCTGCTTTCGAT
AAGTCTCTAGCCATTTAAAATTTTTGATGACCTGCTGCGACGCTTTTTTTCTGGCAAGATAGTCTTGTAA
ATGCGGGCCAAGATCTGCACACTGGTATTTCGGTTTTTGGGGCCGCGGGCGGCGACGGGGCCCGTGCGTC
CCAGCGCACATGTTCGGCGAGGCGGGGCCTGCGAGCGCGGCCACCGAGAATCGGACGGGGGTAGTCTCAA
GCTGGCCGGCCTGCTCTGGTGCCTGGCCTCGCGCCGCCGTGTATCGCCCCGCCCTGGGCGGCAAGGCTGG
CCCGGTCGGCACCAGTTGCGTGAGCGGAAAGATGGCCGCTTCCCGGCCCTGCTGCAGGGAGCTCAAAATG
GAGGACGCGGCGCTCGGGAGAGCGGGCGGGTGAGTCACCCACACAAAGGAAAAGGGCCTTTCCGTCCTCA
GCCGTCGCTTCATGTGACTCCACGGAGTACCGGGCGCCGTCCAGGCACCTCGATTAGTTCTCGAGCTTTT
GGAGTACGTCGTCTTTAGGTTGGGGGGAGGGGTTTTATGCGATGGAGTTTCCCCACACTGAGTGGGTGGA
GACTGAAGTTAGGCCAGCTTGGCACTTGATGTAATTCTCCTTGGAATTTGCCCTTTTTGAGTTTGGATCT
TGGTTCATTCTCAAGCCTCAGACAGTGGTTCAAAGTTTTTTTCTTCCATTTCAGGTGTCGTGAGCCACTA
TGTGAGACCAGACCAATAAAAAACGCCCGGCGGCAACCGAGCGTTCTGAACAAATCCAGATGGAGTTCTG
AGGTCATTACTGGATCTATCAACAGGAGTCCAAGCGAGCTCGATATCAAATTACGCCCCGCCCTGCCACT
CATCGCAGTACTGTTGTAATTCATTAAGCATTCTGCCGACATGGAAGCCATCACAAACGGCATGATGAAC
CTGAATCGCCAGCGGCATCAGCACCTTGTCGCCTTGCGTATAATATTTGCCCATGGTGAAAACGGGGGCG
AAGAAGTTGTCCATATTGGCCACGTTTAAATCAAAACTGGTGAAACTCACCCAGGGATTGGCTGAAACGA
AAAACATATTCTCAATAAACCCTTTAGGGAAATAGGCCAGGTTTTCACCGTAACACGCCACATCTTGCGA
ATATATGTGTAGAAACTGCCGGAAATCGTCGTGGTATTCACTCCAGAGCGATGAAAACGTTTCAGTTTGC
TCATGGAAAACGGTGTAACAAGGGTGAACACTATCCCATATCACCAGCTCACCGTCTTTCATTGCCATAC
GAAATTCCGGATGAGCATTCATCAGGCGGGCAAGAATGTGAATAAAGGCCGGATAAAACTTGTGCTTATT
TTTCTTTACGGTCTTTAAAAAGGCCGTAATATCCAGCTGAACGGTCTGGTTATAGGTACATTGAGCAACT
GACTGAAATGCCTCAAAATGTTCTTTACGATGCCATTGGGATATATCAACGGTGGTATATCCAGTGATTT
TTTTCTCCATTTTAGCTTCCTTAGCTCCTGAAAATCTCGATAACTCAAAAAATACGCCCGGTAGTGATCT
TATTTCATTATGGTGAAAGTTGGAACCTCTTACGTGCCCGATCAATCATGACCAAAATCCCTTAACGTGA
GTTTTCGTTCCACTGAGCGTCAGACCCCGTAGAAAAGATCAAAGGATCTTCTTGAGATCCTTTTTTTCTG
CGCGTAATCTGCTGCTTGCAAACAAAAAAACCACCGCTACCAGCGGTGGTTTGTTTGCCGGATCAAGAGC
TACCAACTCTTTTTCCGAAGGTAACTGGCTTCAGCAGAGCGCAGATACCAAATACTGTTCTTCTAGTGTA
GCCGTAGTTAGGCCACCACTTCAAGAACTCTGTAGCACCGCCTACATACCTCGCTCTGCTAATCCTGTTA
CCAGTGGCTGCTGCCAGTGGCGATAAGTCGTGTCTTACCGGGTTGGACTCAAGACGATAGTTACCGGATA
AGGCGCAGCGGTCGGGCTGAACGGGGGGTTCGTGCACACAGCCCAGCTTGGAGCGAACGACCTACACCGA
ACTGAGATACCTACAGCGTGAGCTATGAGAAAGCGCCACGCTTCCCGAAGGGAGAAAGGCGGACAGGTAT
CCGGTAAGCGGCAGGGTCGGAACAGGAGAGCGCACGAGGGAGCTTCCAGGGGGAAACGCCTGGTATCTTT
ATAGTCCTGTCGGGTTTCGCCACCTCTGACTTGAGCGTCGATTTTTGTGATGCTCGTCAGGGGGGCGGAG
CCTATGGAAAAACGCCAGCAACGCGGCCTTTTTACGGTTCCTGGCCTTTTGCTGG
